Addgene plasmid #193763: pCW-Cdt1-mCherry-Puro
Purpose: Doxycyline-inducible (TetOn) human Cdt1 (C-terminal mCherry tag), expressed from all-in-one pCW vector (TetOn + rtTA)
Depositing lab: Tobias Meyer. Depositing organization: Cornell University. Publication: CDT1 inhibits CMG helicase in early S phase to separate origin licensing from DNA synthesis. Ratnayeke N, Baris Y, Chung M, Yeeles JTP, Meyer T. Mol Cell. 2023 Jan 5;83(1):26-42.e13. doi: 10.1016/j.molcel.2022.12.004. PubMed 36608667.
Backbone
  Vector backbone: pCW
  Backbone size w/o insert (bp): 7606
  Vector type: Lentiviral
  Selectable markers: Puromycin
Growth in bacteria
  Bacterial resistance: Ampicillin, 100 μg/mL
  Growth temperature: 30°C
  Growth strain: NEB Stable
  Copy number: High Copy
Gene/Insert
  Gene/Insert name: Cdt1-mCherry
  Species: H. sapiens (human)
  Insert size (bp): 2385
  Mutation: human Cdt1 amino acids 1-100 w/ ΔCy mutation (aa68-70 to alanine)
  Entrez Gene: CDT1 (a.k.a. DUP, RIS2)
  Promoter: TRE
  Tag / fusion protein: WT (C terminal on insert)
  Cloning method: Gibson Cloning
  Sequencing primers: 5′ cagagctcgtttagtgaaccg; 3′ cggaaccacgcccagagc
Terms and licenses: Academic/Nonprofit Terms; Industry Terms: Not Available to Industry
Depositor comments: The 3rd generation packaging system (pMDLg/pRRE, pRSV-rev, and pVSVG) was used to create virus from this lentiviral transfer vector.
How to cite: pCW-Cdt1-mCherry-Puro was a gift from Tobias Meyer (Addgene plasmid # 193763 ; http://n2t.net/addgene:193763 ; RRID:Addgene_193763)
