[The description below was written by a language model from this plasmid's Addgene catalogue record and pLannotate feature annotations shown in this document.]
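Description:
pCW-Cdt1-mCherry-Puro is a third-generation, self-inactivating lentiviral transfer plasmid built on the all-in-one pCW backbone, designed for doxycycline-inducible (Tet-On) expression of human CDT1 fused at its C terminus to mCherry. It is propagated in E. coli through a high-copy ColE1/pUC-type origin with ampicillin selection (AmpR). The viral portion consists of an RSV promoter-driven truncated HIV-1 5' LTR, the Ψ packaging signal with a gag fragment, the RRE for Rev-dependent export, a cPPT/CTS, a WPRE and a ΔU3 3' LTR. An SV40 poly(A) signal and SV40 origin lie downstream. The depositor notes that virus was made with a third-generation packaging system plus a VSV-G envelope plasmid.

The payload has two expression units. A tight TRE promoter (seven tet operators upstream of a minimal CMV promoter) drives the CDT1 coding sequence followed by mCherry. Downstream, a constitutive human PGK promoter drives the puromycin resistance gene followed by the reverse transactivator rtTA3. The short gap between these two reading frames suggests a linking element that is not annotated. Transduced cells can therefore be selected with puromycin and already carry the transactivator, so adding doxycycline switches on the red-fluorescent CDT1 fusion.

The record is internally inconsistent about the insert. The mutation field describes a fragment spanning amino acids 1-100 with a ΔCy change (residues 68-70 to alanine), whereas the annotated CDT1 CDS (about 1.6 kb), the stated insert size and the "WT" entry in the tag field all point to full-length, wild-type CDT1. The associated study concerns CDT1's role in separating origin licensing from DNA synthesis in early S phase.
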