Features (pLannotate 1.2.2; 27 found; start..end, strand, type, name):
     41..158     +  misc_feature   cPPT/CTS: central polypurine tract and central termination sequence of HIV-1
    212..526     +  promoter       tight TRE promoter: Tet-responsive promoter PTight, consisting of seven tet operator sequences followed by the minimal CMV promoter
    549..2186    +  CDS            CDT1: CDT1_HUMAN - Experimental evidence at protein level: Swiss-Prot protein existence level 1. Required for both DNA replication and mitosis (PubMed:11125146, PubMed:22581055, PubMed:21856198, PubMed:14993212, PubMed:26842564). DNA replication licensing factor, required for pre- replication complex assembly. Cooperates with CDC6 and the origin recognition complex (ORC) during G1 phase of the cell cycle to promote the loading of the mini-chromosome maintenance (MCM) complex onto DNA to generate pre-replication complexes (pre-RC)(PubMed:14672932). Required also for mitosis by promoting stable kineto
   2211..2918    +  CDS            mCherry: mCherry is a basic (constitutively fluorescent) red fluorescent protein published in 2004, derived from Discosoma sp.. It is reported to be a very rapidly-maturing monomer with low acid sensitivity.
   2933..3443    +  promoter       hPGK promoter: human phosphoglycerate kinase 1 promoter
   3453..4049    +  CDS            PuroR (fragment): puromycin N-acetyltransferase; pac from Streptomyces; confers resistance to puromycin
   4104..4801    +  CDS            rtTA3 (fragment): reverse tetracycline transactivator 3 activates expression from Tet-responsive promoters in the presence of doxycycline
   4731..4841    +  CDS            VP48: 3 tandem repeats of the minimal activation domain of herpes simplex virus VP16 (Cheng et al., 2013)
   4877..5425    +  misc_feature   WPRE (fragment): woodchuck hepatitis virus posttranscriptional regulatory element
   5451..5522    +  CDS            nef (fragment): NEF_HV1Z2 - Experimental evidence at protein level: Swiss-Prot protein existence level 1. Extracellular Nef protein targets CD4(+) T-lymphocytes for apoptosis by interacting with CXCR4 surface receptors. From Human immunodeficiency virus type 1 group M subtype D (isolate Z2/CDC-Z34) (HIV-1).
   5524..5757    +  LTR            3' LTR (ΔU3): self-inactivating 3' long terminal repeat (LTR) from HIV-1
   5829..5950    +  polyA_signal   SV40 poly(A) signal: SV40 polyadenylation signal
   5990..6125    +  rep_origin     SV40 ori: SV40 origin of replication
   6133..6196    +  promoter       AmpR promoter: bla
   6197..7057    +  CDS            AmpR: β-lactamase; bla; confers resistance to ampicillin, carbenicillin, and related antibiotics
   7228..7816    +  rep_origin     ori: high-copy-number ColE1/pMB1/pBR322/pUC origin of replication
   7999..8091    +  CDS            lacI (fragment): lac repressor; lacI; The lac repressor binds to the lac operator to inhibit transcription in E. coli. This inhibition can be relieved by adding lactose or isopropyl-β-D-thiogalactopyranoside (IPTG).
   8104..8125    +  protein_bind   CAP binding site: CAP binding activates transcription in the presence of cAMP. E. coli catabolite activator protein
   8140..8170    +  promoter       lac promoter: promoter for the E. coli lac operon
   8178..8194    +  protein_bind   lac operator: The lac repressor binds to the lac operator to inhibit transcription in E. coli. This inhibition can be relieved by adding lactose or isopropyl-β-D-thiogalactopyranoside (IPTG). lac repressor encoded by lacI
   8239..8257    +  promoter       T3 promoter: promoter for bacteriophage T3 RNA polymerase
   8285..8511    +  promoter       RSV promoter: Rous sarcoma virus enhancer/promoter
   8512..8692    +  LTR            5' LTR (truncated): truncated 5' long terminal repeat (LTR) from HIV-1
   8739..8864    +  misc_feature   HIV-1 Ψ: packaging signal of human immunodeficiency virus type 1
   8848..9211    +  CDS            HIV-1 gag (fragment): gag protein from human immunodeficiency virus 1; gag
   9357..9590    +  misc_feature   RRE: The Rev response element (RRE) of HIV-1 allows for Rev-dependent mRNA export from the nucleus to the cytoplasm.
   9967..9991    +  CDS            Rev (fragment): human immunodeficiency virus 1 (HIV-1) Rev protein; rev; enhances nuclear export of unspliced and incompletely spliced viral mRNAs
>Addgene plasmid #193763 | pCW-Cdt1-mCherry-Puro | addgene full sequence | sequence record 380222 | Addgene NGS Result
AATTCTCGACCTCGAGACAAATGGCAGTATTCATCCACAATTTTAAAAGAAAAGGGGGGATTGGGGGGTA
CAGTGCAGGGGAAAGAATAGTAGACATAATAGCAACAGACATACAAACTAAAGAATTACAAAAACAAATT
ACAAAAATTCAAAATTTTCGGGTTTATTACAGGGACAGCAGAGATCCACTTTGGCCGCGAATCGATATGT
CGAGTTTACTCCCTATCAGTGATAGAGAACGTATGTCGAGTTTACTCCCTATCAGTGATAGAGAACGATG
TCGAGTTTACTCCCTATCAGTGATAGAGAACGTATGTCGAGTTTACTCCCTATCAGTGATAGAGAACGTA
TGTCGAGTTTACTCCCTATCAGTGATAGAGAACGTATGTCGAGTTTATCCCTATCAGTGATAGAGAACGT
ATGTCGAGTTTACTCCCTATCAGTGATAGAGAACGTATGTCGAGGTAGGCGTGTACGGTGGGAGGCCTAT
ATAAGCAGAGCTCGTTTAGTGAACCGTCAGATCGCCTGGAGAATTGGCTAGCGCCACCATGGAGCAGCGC
CGCGTCACCGACTTCTTCGCGCGCCGCCGCCCCGGGCCCCCCCGCATCGCGCCGCCCAAGCTGGCCTGCC
GCACCCCCAGCCCCGCCAGGCCCGCACTCCGCGCCCCGGCCTCCGCTACCAGTGGCAGCCGCAAGCGCGC
CCGCCCGCCCGCCGCCCCCGGACGCGACCAGGCCAGGCCACCGGCCCGCAGGAGACTGCGGCTGTCGGTG
GACGAGGTTTCCAGCCCCAGTACCCCCGAGGCCCCAGACATCCCAGCCTGCCCTTCTCCGGGCCAGAAGA
TAAAGAAATCCACCCCGGCAGCAGGTCAGCCGCCCCACCTGACATCCGCGCAGGACCAGGACACCATCTC
TGAGCTTGCGTCATGCCTGCAACGGGCCCGGGAGCTGGGGGCAAGAGTCCGGGCGCTGAAGGCCAGTGCC
CAGGATGCTGGGGAGTCCTGCACCCCAGAGGCCGAGGGCCGCCCTGAGGAGCCATGTGGCGAGAAGGCGC
CCGCCTACCAGCGCTTCCATGCCCTGGCCCAGCCCGGCCTGCCGGGACTCGTGCTGCCCTACAAGTACCA
GGTGCTGGCGGAGATGTTCCGCAGCATGGACACCATCGTGGGCATGCTCCACAACCGCTCCGAGACGCCC
ACCTTTGCCAAGGTCCAGCGGGGCGTCCAGGACATGATGCGTAGGCGTTTTGAGGAGCGCAATGTTGGCC
AGATCAAAACCGTGTACCCGGCCTCCTACCGCTTCCGCCAGGAGCGCAGTGTCCCCACCTTCAAGGATGG
CACCAGGAGGTCAGATTACCAGCTCACCATCGAGCCACTGCTGGAGCAGGAGGCTGACGGAGCAGCCCCC
CAGCTCACGGCCTCGCGCCTCCTGCAGCGACGGCAGATCTTCAGCCAGAAGCTGGTGGAGCATGTCAAGG
AGCACCACAAGGCCTTCCTGGCCTCCCTGAGCCCCGCCATGGTGGTGCCGGAGGACCAGCTGACCCGCTG
GCACCCGCGCTTCAACGTGGATGAAGTACCCGACATCGAGCCGGCCGCGCTGCCCCAGCCACCCGCCACG
GAGAAGCTCACCACTGCTCAGGAGGTGCTGGCCCGGGCCCGCAACCTGATTTCACCCAGGATGGAGAAGG
CCTTGAGTCAATTGGCCCTGCGCTCTGCTGCGCCCAGCAGCCCCGGGTCTCCCAGGCCAGCACTGCCGGC
TACCCCACCAGCCACCCCGCCTGCAGCCTCTCCCAGTGCTCTGAAGGGGGTGTCCCAGGATCTGCTGGAG
CGGATCCGAGCCAAGGAGGCACAGAAGCAGCTGGCACAGATGACGCGGTGCCCGGAGCAGGAGCAGCGGC
TGCAGCGCTTAGAACGGCTGCCTGAGCTGGCCCGCGTGCTGCGGAGCGTCTTTGTGTCCGAACGCAAGCC
TGCGCTCAGCATGGAGGTGGCCTGTGCCAGGATGGTGGGCAGCTGTTGTACTATCATGAGCCCTGGGGAA
ATGGAGAAGCACCTGCTGCTCCTCTCCGAGCTGCTGCCGGACTGGCTCAGCCTCCACCGCATCCGCACCG
ACACCTACGTCAAGCTGGACAAGGCCGCGGACCTCGCCCACATCACTGCACGCCTGGCCCACCAGACACG
TGCTGAGGAGGGGCTGGGTGCAGGAAGCGCTGGGGGATCCATGGTGAGCAAGGGCGAGGAGGATAACATG
GCCATCATCAAGGAGTTCATGCGCTTCAAGGTGCACATGGAGGGCTCCGTGAACGGCCACGAGTTCGAGA
TCGAGGGCGAGGGCGAGGGCCGCCCCTACGAGGGCACCCAGACCGCCAAGCTGAAGGTGACCAAGGGTGG
CCCCCTGCCCTTCGCCTGGGACATCCTGTCCCCTCAGTTCATGTACGGCTCCAAGGCCTACGTGAAGCAC
CCCGCCGACATCCCCGACTACTTGAAGCTGTCCTTCCCCGAGGGCTTCAAGTGGGAGCGCGTGATGAACT
TCGAGGACGGCGGCGTGGTGACCGTGACCCAGGACTCCTCCCTGCAGGACGGCGAGTTCATCTACAAGGT
GAAGCTGCGCGGCACCAACTTCCCCTCCGACGGCCCCGTAATGCAGAAGAAGACCATGGGCTGGGAGGCC
TCCTCCGAGCGGATGTACCCCGAGGACGGCGCCCTGAAGGGCGAGATCAAGCAGAGGCTGAAGCTGAAGG
ACGGCGGCCACTACGACGCTGAGGTCAAGACCACCTACAAGGCCAAGAAGCCCGTGCAGCTGCCCGGCGC
CTACAACGTCAACATCAAGTTGGACATCACCTCCCACAACGAGGACTACACCATCGTGGAACAGTACGAA
CGCGCCGAGGGCCGCCACTCCACCGGCGGCATGGACGAGCTGTACAAGTGAGAATTCGATCCGGGGTTGG
GGTTGCGCCTTTTCCAAGGCAGCCCTGGGTTTGCGCAGGGACGCGGCTGCTCTGGGCGTGGTTCCGGGAA
ACGCAGCGGCGCCGACCCTGGGTCTCGCACATTCTTCACGTCCGTTCGCAGCGTCACCCGGATCTTCGCC
GCTACCCTTGTGGGCCCCCCGGCGACGCTTCCTGCTCCGCCCCTAAGTCGGGAAGGTTCCTTGCGGTTCG
CGGCGTGCCGGACGTGACAAACGGAAGCCGCACGTCTCACTAGTACCCTCGCAGACGGACAGCGCCAGGG
AGCAATGGCAGCGCGCCGACCGCGATGGGCTGTGGCCAATAGCGGCTGCTCAGCAGGGCGCGCCGAGAGC
AGCGGCCGGGAAGGGGCGGTGCGGGAGGCGGGGTGTGGGGCGGTAGTGTGGGCCCTGTTCCTGCCCGCGC
GGTGTTCCGCATTCTGCAAGCCTCCGGAGCGCACGTCGGCAGTCGGCTCCCTCGTTGACCGAATCACCGA
CCTCTCTCCCCAGCAATTCACCATGACCGAGTACAAGCCCACGGTGCGCCTCGCCACCCGCGACGACGTC
CCCAGGGCCGTACGCACCCTCGCCGCCGCGTTCGCCGACTACCCCGCCACGCGCCACACCGTCGATCCGG
ACCGCCACATCGAGCGGGTCACCGAGCTGCAAGAACTCTTCCTCACGCGCGTCGGGCTCGACATCGGCAA
GGTGTGGGTCGCGGACGACGGCGCCGCGGTGGCGGTCTGGACCACGCCGGAGAGCGTCGAAGCGGGGGCG
GTGTTCGCCGAGATCGGCCCGCGCATGGCCGAGTTGAGCGGTTCCCGGCTGGCCGCGCAGCAACAGATGG
AAGGCCTCCTGGCGCCGCACCGGCCCAAGGAGCCCGCGTGGTTCCTGGCCACCGTCGGCGTCTCGCCCGA
CCACCAGGGCAAGGGTCTGGGCAGCGCCGTCGTGCTCCCCGGAGTGGAGGCGGCCGAGCGCGCCGGGGTG
CCCGCCTTCCTGGAGACCTCCGCGCCCCGCAACCTCCCCTTCTACGAGCGGCTCGGCTTCACCGTCACCG
CCGACGTCGAGGTGCCCGAAGGACCGCGCACCTGGTGCATGACCCGCAAGCCCGGTGCCGAAGGTAGAGG
TTCTCTCCTCACTTGTGGTGATGTTGAAGAAAACCCTGGTCCAATGTCTAGACTGGACAAGAGCAAAGTC
ATAAACGGAGCTCTGGAATTACTCAATGGTGTCGGTATCGAAGGCCTGACGACAAGGAAACTCGCTCAAA
AGCTGGGAGTTGAGCAGCCTACCCTGTACTGGCACGTGAAGAACAAGCGGGCCCTGCTCGATGCCCTGCC
AATCGAGATGCTGGACAGGCATCATACCCACTTCTGCCCCCTGGAAGGCGAGTCATGGCAAGACTTTCTG
CGGAACAACGCCAAGTCATACCGCTGTGCTCTCCTCTCACATCGCGACGGGGCTAAAGTGCATCTCGGCA
CCCGCCCAACAGAGAAACAGTACGAAACCCTGGAAAATCAGCTCGCGTTCCTGTGTCAGCAAGGCTTCTC
CCTGGAGAACGCACTGTACGCTCTGTCCGCCGTGGGCCACTTTACACTGGGCTGCGTATTGGAGGAACAG
GAGCATCAAGTAGCAAAAGAGGAAAGAGAGACACCTACCACCGATTCTATGCCCCCACTTCTGAGACAAG
CAATTGAGCTGTTCGACCGGCAGGGAGCCGAACCTGCCTTCCTTTTCGGCCTGGAACTAATCATATGTGG
CCTGGAGAAACAGCTAAAGTGCGAAAGCGGCGGGCCGACCGACGCCCTTGACGATTTTGACTTAGACATG
CTCCCAGCCGATGCCCTTGACGACTTTGACCTTGATATGCTGCCTGCTGACGCTCTTGACGATTTTGACC
TTGACATGCTCCCCGGGTAACTAAGTAAGGATCGATCCAAGATATCGTATTCTTAACTATGTTGCTCCTT
TTACGCTATGTGGATACGCTGCTTTAATGCCTTTGTATCATGCTATTGCTTCCCGTATGGCTTTCATTTT
CTCCTCCTTGTATAAATCCTGGTTGCTGTCTCTTTATGAGGAGTTGTGGCCCGTTGTCAGGCAACGTGGC
GTGGTGTGCACTGTGTTTGCTGACGCAACCCCCACTGGTTGGGGCATTGCCACCACCTGTCAGCTCCTTT
CCGGGACTTTCGCTTTCCCCCTCCCTATTGCCACGGCGGAACTCATCGCCGCCTGCCTTGCCCGCTGCTG
GACAGGGGCTCGGCTGTTGGGCACTGACAATTCCGTGGTGTTGTCGGGGAAGCTGACGTCCTTTCCATGG
CTGCTCGCCTGTGTTGCCACCTGGATTCTGCGCGGGACGTCCTTCTGCTACGTCCCTTCGGCCCTCAATC
CAGCGGACCTTCCTTCCCGCGGCCTGCTGCCGGCTCTGCGGCCTCTTCCGCGTCTTCGCCTTCGCCCTCA
GACGAGTCGGATCTCCCTTTGGGCCGCCTCCCCGCCTGTTTCGCCTCGGCGTCCGGACTAGAGGTACCTT
TAAGACCAATGACTTACAAGGCAGCTGTAGATCTTAGCCACTTTTTAAAAGAAAAGGGGGGACTGGAAGG
GCTAATTCACTCCCAACGAAGACAAGATCTGCTTTTTGCTTGTACTGGGTCTCTCTGGTTAGACCAGATC
TGAGCCTGGGAGCTCTCTGGCTAACTAGGGAACCCACTGCTTAAGCCTCAATAAAGCTTGCCTTGAGTGC
TTCAAGTAGTGTGTGCCCGTCTGTTGTGTGACTCTGGTAACTAGAGATCCCTCAGACCCTTTTAGTCAGT
GTGGAAAATCTCTAGCAGTAGTAGTTCATGTCATCTTATTATTCAGTATTTATAACTTGCAAAGAAATGA
ATATCAGAGAGTGAGAGGAACTTGTTTATTGCAGCTTATAATGGTTACAAATAAAGCAATAGCATCACAA
ATTTCACAAATAAAGCATTTTTTTCACTGCATTCTAGTTGTGGTTTGTCCAAACTCATCAATGTATCTTA
TCATGTCTGGCTCTAGCTATCCCGCCCCTAACTCCGCCCATCCCGCCCCTAACTCCGCCCAGTTCCGCCC
ATTCTCCGCCCCATGGCTGACTAATTTTTTTTATTTATGCAGAGGCCGAGGCCGCCTCGGCCTCTGAGCT
ATTCCAGAAGTAGTGAGGAGGCTTTTTTGGAGGCCTTTCAAATATGTATCCGCTCATGAGACAATAACCC
TGATAAATGCTTCAATAATATTGAAAAAGGAAGAGTATGAGTATTCAACATTTCCGTGTCGCCCTTATTC
CCTTTTTTGCGGCATTTTGCCTTCCTGTTTTTGCTCACCCAGAAACGCTGGTGAAAGTAAAAGATGCTGA
AGATCAGTTGGGTGCACGAGTGGGTTACATCGAACTGGATCTCAACAGCGGTAAGATCCTTGAGAGTTTT
CGCCCCGAAGAACGTTTTCCAATGATGAGCACTTTTAAAGTTCTGCTATGTGGCGCGGTATTATCCCGTA
TTGACGCCGGGCAAGAGCAACTCGGTCGCCGCATACACTATTCTCAGAATGACTTGGTTGAGTACTCACC
AGTCACAGAAAAGCATCTTACGGATGGCATGACAGTAAGAGAATTATGCAGTGCTGCCATAACCATGAGT
GATAACACTGCGGCCAACTTACTTCTGACAACGATCGGAGGACCGAAGGAGCTAACCGCTTTTTTGCACA
ACATGGGGGATCATGTAACTCGCCTTGATCGTTGGGAACCGGAGCTGAATGAAGCCATACCAAACGACGA
GCGTGACACCACGATGCCTGTAGCAATGGCAACAACGTTGCGCAAACTATTAACTGGCGAACTACTTACT
CTAGCTTCCCGGCAACAATTAATAGACTGGATGGAGGCGGATAAAGTTGCAGGACCACTTCTGCGCTCGG
CCCTTCCGGCTGGCTGGTTTATTGCTGATAAATCTGGAGCCGGTGAGCGTGGGTCTCGCGGTATCATTGC
AGCACTGGGGCCAGATGGTAAGCCCTCCCGTATCGTAGTTATCTACACGACGGGGAGTCAGGCAACTATG
GATGAACGAAATAGACAGATCGCTGAGATAGGTGCCTCACTGATTAAGCATTGGTAACTGTCAGACCAAG
TTTACTCATATATACTTTAGATTGATTTAAAACTTCATTTTTAATTTAAAAGGATCTAGGTGAAGATCCT
TTTTGATAATCTCATGACCAAAATCCCTTAACGTGAGTTTTCGTTCCACTGAGCGTCAGACCCCGTAGAA
AAGATCAAAGGATCTTCTTGAGATCCTTTTTTTCTGCGCGTAATCTGCTGCTTGCAAACAAAAAAACCAC
CGCTACCAGCGGTGGTTTGTTTGCCGGATCAAGAGCTACCAACTCTTTTTCCGAAGGTAACTGGCTTCAG
CAGAGCGCAGATACCAAATACTGTTCTTCTAGTGTAGCCGTAGTTAGGCCACCACTTCAAGAACTCTGTA
GCACCGCCTACATACCTCGCTCTGCTAATCCTGTTACCAGTGGCTGCTGCCAGTGGCGATAAGTCGTGTC
TTACCGGGTTGGACTCAAGACGATAGTTACCGGATAAGGCGCAGCGGTCGGGCTGAACGGGGGGTTCGTG
CACACAGCCCAGCTTGGAGCGAACGACCTACACCGAACTGAGATACCTACAGCGTGAGCTATGAGAAAGC
GCCACGCTTCCCGAAGGGAGAAAGGCGGACAGGTATCCGGTAAGCGGCAGGGTCGGAACAGGAGAGCGCA
CGAGGGAGCTTCCAGGGGGAAACGCCTGGTATCTTTATAGTCCTGTCGGGTTTCGCCACCTCTGACTTGA
GCGTCGATTTTTGTGATGCTCGTCAGGGGGGCGGAGCCTATGGAAAAACGCCAGCAACGCGGCCTTTTTA
CGGTTCCTGGCCTTTTGCTGGCCTTTTGCTCACATGTTCTTTCCTGCGTTATCCCCTGATTCTGTGGATA
ACCGTATTACCGCCTTTGAGTGAGCTGATACCGCTCGCCGCAGCCGAACGACCGAGCGCAGCGAGTCAGT
GAGCGAGGAAGCGGAAGAGCGCCCAATACGCAAACCGCCTCTCCCCGCGCGTTGGCCGATTCATTAATGC
AGCTGGCACGACAGGTTTCCCGACTGGAAAGCGGGCAGTGAGCGCAACGCAATTAATGTGAGTTAGCTCA
CTCATTAGGCACCCCAGGCTTTACACTTTATGCTTCCGGCTCGTATGTTGTGTGGAATTGTGAGCGGATA
ACAATTTCACACAGGAAACAGCTATGACCATGATTACGCCAAGCGCGCAATTAACCCTCACTAAAGGGAA
CAAAAGCTGGAGCTGCAAGCTTAATGTAGTCTTATGCAATACTCTTGTAGTCTTGCAACATGGTAACGAT
GAGTTAGCAACATGCCTTACAAGGAGAGAAAAAGCACCGTGCATGCCGATTGGTGGAAGTAAGGTGGTAC
GATCGTGCCTTATTAGGAAGGCAACAGACGGGTCTGACATGGATTGGACGAACCACTGAATTGCCGCATT
GCAGAGATATTGTATTTAAGTGCCTAGCTCGATACATAAACGGGTCTCTCTGGTTAGACCAGATCTGAGC
CTGGGAGCTCTCTGGCTAACTAGGGAACCCACTGCTTAAGCCTCAATAAAGCTTGCCTTGAGTGCTTCAA
GTAGTGTGTGCCCGTCTGTTGTGTGACTCTGGTAACTAGAGATCCCTCAGACCCTTTTAGTCAGTGTGGA
AAATCTCTAGCAGTGGCGCCCGAACAGGGACTTGAAAGCGAAAGGGAAACCAGAGGAGCTCTCTCGACGC
AGGACTCGGCTTGCTGAAGCGCGCACGGCAAGAGGCGAGGGGCGGCGACTGGTGAGTACGCCAAAAATTT
TGACTAGCGGAGGCTAGAAGGAGAGAGATGGGTGCGAGAGCGTCAGTATTAAGCGGGGGAGAATTAGATC
GCGATGGGAAAAAATTCGGTTAAGGCCAGGGGGAAAGAAAAAATATAAATTAAAACATATAGTATGGGCA
AGCAGGGAGCTAGAACGATTCGCAGTTAATCCTGGCCTGTTAGAAACATCAGAAGGCTGTAGACAAATAC
TGGGACAGCTACAACCATCCCTTCAGACAGGATCAGAAGAACTTAGATCATTATATAATACAGTAGCAAC
CCTCTATTGTGTGCATCAAAGGATAGAGATAAAAGACACCAAGGAAGCTTTAGACAAGATAGAGGAAGAG
CAAAACAAAAGTAAGACCACCGCACAGCAAGCGGCCGCTGATCTTCAGACCTGGAGGAGGAGATATGAGG
GACAATTGGAGAAGTGAATTATATAAATATAAAGTAGTAAAAATTGAACCATTAGGAGTAGCACCCACCA
AGGCAAAGAGAAGAGTGGTGCAGAGAGAAAAAAGAGCAGTGGGAATAGGAGCTTTGTTCCTTGGGTTCTT
GGGAGCAGCAGGAAGCACTATGGGCGCAGCGTCAATGACGCTGACGGTACAGGCCAGACAATTATTGTCT
GGTATAGTGCAGCAGCAGAACAATTTGCTGAGGGCTATTGAGGCGCAACAGCATCTGTTGCAACTCACAG
TCTGGGGCATCAAGCAGCTCCAGGCAAGAATCCTGGCTGTGGAAAGATACCTAAAGGATCAACAGCTCCT
GGGGATTTGGGGTTGCTCTGGAAAACTCATTTGCACCACTGCTGTGCCTTGGAATGCTAGTTGGAGTAAT
AAATCTCTGGAACAGATTTGGAATCACACGACCTGGATGGAGTGGGACAGAGAAATTAACAATTACACAA
GCTTAATACACTCCTTAATTGAAGAATCGCAAAACCAGCAAGAAAAGAATGAACAAGAATTATTGGAATT
AGATAAATGGGCAAGTTTGTGGAATTGGTTTAACATAACAAATTGGCTGTGGTATATAAAATTATTCATA
ATGATAGTAGGAGGCTTGGTAGGTTTAAGAATAGTTTTTGCTGTACTTTCTATAGTGAATAGAGTTAGGC
AGGGATATTCACCATTATCGTTTCAGACCCACCTCCCAACCCCGAGGGGAC
